>Addgene plasmid #136452 | pcDNA3-HCMVgO-sfGFP (Merlin) | addgene full sequence | sequence record 269876 | Addgene NGS Result
GACATTGATTATTGACTAGTTATTAATAGTAATCAATTACGGGGTCATTAGTTCATAGCCCATATATGGA
GTTCCGCGTTACATAACTTACGGTAAATGGCCCGCCTGGCTGACCGCCCAACGACCCCCGCCCATTGACG
TCAATAATGACGTATGTTCCCATAGTAACGCCAATAGGGACTTTCCATTGACGTCAATGGGTGGAGTATT
TACGGTAAACTGCCCACTTGGCAGTACATCAAGTGTATCATATGCCAAGTACGCCCCCTATTGACGTCAA
TGACGGTAAATGGCCCGCCTGGCATTATGCCCAGTACATGACCTTATGGGACTTTCCTACTTGGCAGTAC
ATCTACGTATTAGTCATCGCTATTACCATGGTGATGCGGTTTTGGCAGTACATCAATGGGCGTGGATAGC
GGTTTGACTCACGGGGATTTCCAAGTCTCCACCCCATTGACGTCAATGGGAGTTTGTTTTGGCACCAAAA
TCAACGGGACTTTCCAAAATGTCGTAACAACTCCGCCCCATTGACGCAAATGGGCGGTAGGCGTGTACGG
TGGGAGGTCTATATAAGCAGAGCTCTCTGGCTAACTAGAGAACCCACTGCTTACTGGCTTATCGAAATTA
ATACGACTCACTATAGGGAGACCCAAGCTGGCTAGCGCCACCATGAAGTGGGTAACGTTCATATCTCTGC
TTTTTCTTTTCTCTTCTGCATACAGTAACGTTCTGGTAAATAGTCGGGGTACTAGGCGCTCCTGGCCATA
CACCGTCCTCAGTTATAGGGGAAAAGAAATTCTCAAAAAACAAAAGGAAGATATACTGAAACGGCTTATG
TCTACGTCCAGCGATGGATATCGCTTCCTCATGTACCCCAGCCAACAGAAATTTCACGCTATTGTCATAT
CAATGGACAAATTTCCTCAGGATTATATCCTCGCGGGTCCAATCCGAAACGATTCAATCACTCACATGTG
GTTTGACTTTTATAGTACACAGTTGAGAAAACCAGCGAAGTATGTGTACTCAGAATACAACCATACCGCG
CATAAAATAACGTTGCGCCCTCCTCCTTGCGGCACCGTTCCGAGTATGAATTGTTTGTCAGAGATGCTCA
ATGTGAGTAAGAGGAACGATACCGGGGAGAAGGGTTGCGGTAACTTTACCACGTTTAACCCAATGTTTTT
CAATGTACCACGATGGAATACAAAACTTTACATTGGGTCAAACAAAGTGAATGTGGACTCACAAACGATA
TATTTCCTGGGGCTTACAGCGTTGCTCCTCCGGTATGCACAGCGAAATTGTACCAGGAGTTTTTATTTGG
TGAATGCGATGTCCCGCAATCTGTTTCGCGTACCAAAATACATCAACGGAACGAAACTTAAGAACACTAT
GCGCAAACTGAAACGCAAGCAGGCCCTCGTCAAAGAACAGCCGCAAAAGAAAAACAAAAAGTCTCAAAGC
ACGACAACTCCGTACCTCTCTTACACCACCTCTACGGCATTTAATGTCACAACTAATGTCACCTACTCTG
CTACAGCTGCTGTCACGAGGGTTGCGACGTCAACAACAGGCTACAGACCGGATAGCAATTTTATGAAGAG
CATTATGGCCACCCAGTTGCGGGATCTCGCGACCTGGGTTTATACAACTTTGCGGTATCGAAATGAGCCA
TTCTGCAAACCCGACAGGAATCGAACGGCTGTCAGTGAGTTTATGAAGAACACACATGTATTGATCAGAA
ACGAGACTCCTTACACCATATACGGCACCCTCGATATGAGTTCTCTGTATTATAATGAGACCATGTCAGT
AGAAAATGAGACAGCATCCGACAACAACGAGACCACCCCGACGTCTCCGAGTACCAGGTTTCAGCGAACG
TTCATAGACCCGCTGTGGGATTATCTGGACTCATTGCTCTTTTTGGATAAAATAAGGAATTTCTCATTGC
AGCTTCCCGCCTACGGTAACCTTACTCCGCCAGAGCATAGGAGGGCTGCTAACCTGAGCACTCTGAACAG
CCTGTGGTGGTGGAGTCAAGGAGGATCCGGTGGGTCCGGTAGTGGTGGTTCCAAAGGAGAAGAACTTTTC
ACTGGAGTTGTCCCAATTCTTGTTGAATTAGATGGTGATGTTAATGGGCACAAATTTTCTGTCCGTGGAG
AGGGTGAAGGTGATGCTACAAACGGAAAACTCACCCTTAAATTTATTTGCACTACTGGAAAACTACCTGT
TCCATGGCCAACACTTGTCACTACTCTGACCTATGGTGTTCAATGCTTTTCCCGTTATCCGGATCACATG
AAACGGCATGACTTTTTCAAGAGTGCCATGCCCGAAGGTTATGTACAGGAACGCACTATATCTTTCAAAG
ATGACGGGACCTACAAGACGCGTGCTGAAGTCAAGTTTGAAGGTGATACCCTTGTTAATCGTATCGAGTT
AAAAGGTATTGATTTTAAAGAAGATGGAAACATTCTCGGACACAAACTGGAGTACAACTTTAACTCACAC
AATGTATACATCACGGCAGACAAACAAAAGAATGGAATCAAAGCTAACTTCAAAATTCGCCACAACGTTG
AAGATGGTTCCGTTCAACTAGCAGACCATTATCAACAAAATACTCCAATTGGCGATGGCCCTGTCCTTTT
ACCAGACAACCATTACCTGTCGACACAATCTGTCCTTTCGAAAGATCCCAACGAAAAGCGTGACCACATG
GTCCTTCTTGAGTTTGTAACTGCTGCTGGGATTACACATGGCATGGATGAGCTCTACAAATGATAACTCG
AGTCTAGAGGGCCCGTTTAAACCCGCTGATCAGCCTCGACTGTGCCTTCTAGTTGCCAGCCATCTGTTGT
TTGCCCCTCCCCCGTGCCTTCCTTGACCCTGGAAGGTGCCACTCCCACTGTCCTTTCCTAATAAAATGAG
GAAATTGCATCGCATTGTCTGAGTAGGTGTCATTCTATTCTGGGGGGTGGGGTGGGGCAGGACAGCAAGG
GGGAGGATTGGGAAGACAATAGCAGGCATGCTGGGGATGCGGTGGGCTCTATGGCTTCTGAGGCGGAAAG
AACCAGCTGGGGCTCTAGGGGGTATCCCC
[124 nt withheld, positions 3110-3233]
C
[91 nt withheld, positions 3235-3325]
A
[49 nt withheld, positions 3327-3375]
CCTTTGACGTTGGAGTCCACGTTCTTT
[37 nt withheld, positions 3403-3439]
ACCCTATCTCGGTCTATTCTTTTGATTTATAAGGGATTTTGCCGATTTCGGCCTATTGGTTAAAAAATGA
GCTGATTTAACAAAAATTTAACGCGAATTAATTCTGTGGAATGTGTGTCAGTTAGGGTGTGGAAAGTCCC
CAGGCTCCCCAGCAGGCAGAAGTATGCAAAGCATGCATCTCAATTAGTCAGCAACCAGGTGTGGAAAGTC
CCCAGGCTCCCCAGCAGGCAGAAGTATGCAAAGCATGCATCTCAATTAGTCAGCAACCATAGTCCCGCCC
CTAACTCCGCCCATCCCGCCCCTAACTCCGCCCAGTTCCGCCCATTCTCCGCCCCATGGCTGACTAATTT
TTTTTATTTATGCAGAGGCCGAGGCCGCCTCTGCCTCTGAGCTATTCCAGAAGTAGTGAGGAGGCTTTTT
TGGAGGCCTAGGCTTTTGCAAAAAGCTCCCGGGAGCTTGTATATCCATTTTCGGATCTGATCAAGAGACA
GGATGAGGATCGTTTCGCATGATTGAACAAGATGGATTGCACGCAGGTTCTCCGGCCGCTTGGGTGGAGA
GGCTATTCGGCTATGACTGGGCACAACAGACAATCGGCTGCTCTGATGCCGCCGTGTTCCGGCTGTCAGC
GCAGGGGCGCCCGGTTCTTTTTGTCAAGACCGACCTGTCCGGTGCCCTGAATGAACTGCAGGACGAGGCA
GCGCGGCTATCGTGGCTGGCCACGACGGGCGTTCCTTGCGCAGCTGTGCTCGACGTTGTCACTGAAGCGG
GAAGGGACTGGCTGCTATTGGGCGAAGTGCCGGGGCAGGATCTCCTGTCATCTCACCTTGCTCCTGCCGA
GAAAGTATCCATCATGGCTGATGCAATGCGGCGGCTGCATACGCTTGATCCGGCTACCTGCCCATTCGAC
CACCAAGCGAAACATCGCATCGAGCGAGCACGTACTCGGATGGAAGCCGGTCTTGTCGATCAGGATGATC
TGGACGAAGAGCATCAGGGGCTCGCGCCAGCCGAACTGTTCGCCAGGCTCAAGGCGCGCATGCCCGACGG
CGAGGATCTCGTCGTGACCCATGGCGATGCCTGCTTGCCGAATATCATGGTGGAAAATGGCCGCTTTTCT
GGATTCATCGACTGTGGCCGGCTGGGTGTGGCGGACCGCTATCAGGACATAGCGTTGGCTACCCGTGATA
TTGCTGAAGAGCTTGGCGGCGAATGGGCTGACCGCTTCCTCGTGCTTTACGGTATCGCCGCTCCCGATTC
GCAGCGCATCGCCTTCTATCGCCTTCTTGACGAGTTCTTCTGAGCGGGACTCTGGGGTTCGAAATGACCG
ACCAAGCGACGCCCAACCTGCCATCACGAGATTTCGATTCCACCGCCGCCTTCTATGAAAGGTTGGGCTT
CGGAATCGTTTTCCGGGACGCCGGCTGGATGATCCTCCAGCGCGGGGATCTCATGCTGGAGTTCTTCGCC
CACCCCAACTTGTTTATTGCAGCTTATAATGGTTACAAATAAAGCAATAGCATCACAAATTTCACAAATA
AAGCATTTTTTTCACTGCATTCTAGTTGTGGTTTGTCCAAACTCATCAATGTATCTTATCATGTCTGTAT
ACCGTCGACCTCTAGCTAGAGCTTGGCGTAATCATGGTCATAGCTGTTTCCTGTGTGAAATTGTTATCCG
CTCACAATTCCACACAACATACGAGCCGGAAGCATAAAGTGTAAAGCCTGGGGTGCCTAATGAGTGAGCT
AACTCACATTAATTGCGTTGCGCTCACTGCCCGCTTTCCAGTCGGGAAACCTGTCGTGCCAGCTGCATTA
ATGAATCGGCCAACGCGCGGGGAGAGGCGGTTTGCGTATTGGGCGCTCTTCCGCTTCCTCGCTCACTGAC
TCGCTGCGCTCGGTCGTTCGGCTGCGGCGAGCGGTATCAGCTCACTCAAAGGCGGTAATACGGTTATCCA
CAGAATCAGGGGATAACGCAGGAAAGAACATGTGAGCAAAAGGCCAGCAAAAGGCCAGGAACCGTAAAAA
GGCCGCGTTGCTGGCGTTTTTCCATAGGCTCCGCCCCCCTGACGAGCATCACAAAAATCGACGCTCAAGT
CAGAGGTGGCGAAACCCGACAGGACTATAAAGATACCAGGCGTTTCCCCCTGGAAGCTCCCTCGTGCGCT
CTCCTGTTCCGACCCTGCCGCTTACCGGATACCTGTCCGCCTTTCTCCCTTCGGGAAGCGTGGCGCTTTC
TCATAGCTCACGCTGTAGGTATCTCAGTTCGGTGTAGGTCGTTCGCTCCAAGCTGGGCTGTGTGCACGAA
CCCCCCGTTCAGCCCGACCGCTGCGCCTTATCCGGTAACTATCGTCTTGAGTCCAACCCGGTAAGACACG
ACTTATCGCCACTGGCAGCAGCCACTGGTAACAGGATTAGCAGAGCGAGGTATGTAGGCGGTGCTACAGA
GTTCTTGAAGTGGTGGCCTAACTACGGCTACACTAGAAGAACAGTATTTGGTATCTGCGCTCTGCTGAAG
CCAGTTACCTTCGGAAAAAGAGTTGGTAGCTCTTGATCCGGCAAACAAACCACCGCTGGTAGCGGTGGTT
TTTTTGTTTGCAAGCAGCAGATTACGCGCAGAAAAAAAGGATCTCAAGAAGATCCTTTGATCTTTTCTAC
GGGGTCTGACGCTCAGTGGAACGAAAACTCACGTTAAGGGATTTTGGTCATGAGATTATCAAAAAGGATC
TTCACCTAGATCCTTTTAAATTAAAAATGAAGTTTTAAATCAATCTAAAGTATATATGAGTAAACTTGGT
CTGACAGTTACCAATGCTTAATCAGTGAGGCACCTATCTCAGCGATCTGTCTATTTCGTTCATCCATAGT
TGCCTGACTCCCCGTCGTGTAGATAACTACGATACGGGAGGGCTTACCATCTGGCCCCAGTGCTGCAATG
ATACCGCGAGACCCACGCTCACCGGCTCCAGATTTATCAGCAATAAACCAGCCAGCCGGAAGGGCCGAGC
GCAGAAGTGGTCCTGCAACTTTATCCGCCTCCATCCAGTCTATTAATTGTTGCCGGGAAGCTAGAGTAAG
TAGTTCGCCAGTTAATAGTTTGCGCAACGTTGTTGCCATTGCTACAGGCATCGTGGTGTCACGCTCGTCG
TTTGGTATGGCTTCATTCAGCTCCGGTTCCCAACGATCAAGGCGAGTTACATGATCCCCCATGTTGTGCA
AAAAAGCGGTTAGCTCCTTCGGTCCTCCGATCGTTGTCAGAAGTAAGTTGGCCGCAGTGTTATCACTCAT
GGTTATGGCAGCACTGCATAATTCTCTTACTGTCATGCCATCCGTAAGATGCTTTTCTGTGACTGGTGAG
TACTCAACCAAGTCATTCTGAGAATAGTGTATGCGGCGACCGAGTTGCTCTTGCCCGGCGTCAATACGGG
ATAATACCGCGCCACATAGCAGAACTTTAAAAGTGCTCATCATTGGAAAACGTTCTTCGGGGCGAAAACT
CTCAAGGATCTTACCGCTGTTGAGATCCAGTTCGATGTAACCCACTCGTGCACCCAACTGATCTTCAGCA
TCTTTTACTTTCACCAGCGTTTCTGGGTGAGCAAAAACAGGAAGGCAAAATGCCGCAAAAAAGGGAATAA
GGGCGACACGGAAATGTTGAATACTCATACTCTTCCTTTTTCAATATTATTGAAGCATTTATCAGGGTTA
TTGTCTCATGAGCGGATACATATTTGAATGTATTTAGAAAAATAAACAAATAGGGGTTCCGCGCACATTT
CCCCGAAAAGTGCCACCTGACGTCGACGGATCGGGAGATCTCCCGATCCCCTATGGTGCACTCTCAGTAC
AATCTGCTCTGATGCCGCATAGTTAAGCCAGTATCTGCTCCCTGCTTGTGTGTTGGAGGTCGCTGAGTAG
TGCGCGAGCAAAATTTAAGCTACAACAAGGCAAGGCTTGACCGACAATTGCATGAAGAATCTGCTTAGGG
TTAGGCGTTTTGCGCTGCTTCGCGATGTACGGGCCAGATATACGCGTT
Features (pLannotate 1.2.2; 21 found; start..end, strand, type, name):
      1..380     +  enhancer       CMV enhancer: human cytomegalovirus immediate early enhancer
    381..584     +  promoter       CMV promoter: human cytomegalovirus (CMV) immediate early promoter
    580..613     +  LTR            5' LTR (truncated) (fragment): truncated 5' long terminal repeat (LTR) from HIV-1
    629..647     +  promoter       T7 promoter: promoter for bacteriophage T7 RNA polymerase
    691..2049    +  CDS            UL74: GO_HCMVM - Experimental evidence at protein level: Swiss-Prot protein existence level 1. Plays a role in viral entry into host cells. Forms a trimeric complex at the surface of the viral envelope together with gH and gL. This complex is required for entry in host fibroblasts (PubMed:28403202). Mechanistically, engages host receptor(s) including PDGFRA to mediate infection (PubMed:28403202). From Human cytomegalovirus (strain Merlin) (HHV-5) (Human herpesvirus 5).
   2082..2790    +  CDS            superfolder GFP (fragment): GFP variant that folds robustly even when fused to poorly folded proteins (Pédelacq et al., 2006)
   2840..3064    +  polyA_signal   bGH poly(A) signal: bovine growth hormone polyadenylation signal
   3068..3089    +  promoter       SV40 promoter (fragment): SV40 enhancer and early promoter
   3110..3538    +  rep_origin     f1 ori (sequence partly withheld): f1 bacteriophage origin of replication; arrow indicates direction of (+) strand synthesis
   3552..3881    +  promoter       SV40 promoter: SV40 enhancer and early promoter
   3948..4739    +  CDS            neo: KKA2_KLEPN - Also known as kan, nptII. Experimental evidence at protein level: Swiss-Prot protein existence level 1. Resistance to kanamycin, neomycin, paromomycin, ribostamycin, butirosin and gentamicin B. From Klebsiella pneumoniae.
   4763..4921    +  CDS            ble (fragment): BLE_KLEPN - Experimental evidence at protein level: Swiss-Prot protein existence level 1. Binding protein with a strong affinity to the bleomycin family of antibiotics. Binds to CL990; an antimitotic-antibiotic compound. From Klebsiella pneumoniae.
   4916..5037    +  polyA_signal   SV40 poly(A) signal: SV40 polyadenylation signal
   5110..5126    -  protein_bind   lac operator: The lac repressor binds to the lac operator to inhibit transcription in E. coli. This inhibition can be relieved by adding lactose or isopropyl-β-D-thiogalactopyranoside (IPTG). lac repressor encoded by lacI
   5134..5164    -  promoter       lac promoter: promoter for the E. coli lac operon
   5179..5200    -  protein_bind   CAP binding site: CAP binding activates transcription in the presence of cAMP. E. coli catabolite activator protein
   5213..5305    -  CDS            lacI (fragment): lac repressor; lacI; The lac repressor binds to the lac operator to inhibit transcription in E. coli. This inhibition can be relieved by adding lactose or isopropyl-β-D-thiogalactopyranoside (IPTG).
   5488..6076    -  rep_origin     ori: high-copy-number ColE1/pMB1/pBR322/pUC origin of replication
   6247..7107    -  CDS            AmpR: β-lactamase; bla; confers resistance to ampicillin, carbenicillin, and related antibiotics
   7108..7212    -  promoter       AmpR promoter: bla
   7271..7323    -  misc_feature   bom (fragment): basis of mobility region from pBR322
