[The description below was written by a language model from this plasmid's Addgene catalogue record and pLannotate feature annotations shown in this document.]
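Description:
pcDNA3-HCMVgO-sfGFP (Merlin) is a mammalian expression plasmid of about 7.5 kb, built on the Invitrogen pcDNA3.1(+) backbone. It expresses glycoprotein O (gO, the UL74 gene product) of human cytomegalovirus strain Merlin as a fusion to superfolder GFP. The plasmid is maintained in E. coli through a high-copy ColE1/pUC-type origin and selected with ampicillin via the β-lactamase gene. An f1 origin is also present. For mammalian cells, an SV40 early promoter drives the neomycin phosphotransferase gene, terminated by an SV40 polyadenylation signal, which allows G418 selection of stable transfectants. The short HIV-1 LTR, ble, lacI and bom fragments in the automated annotation appear to be backbone remnants or partial matches rather than functional elements.

The expression cassette uses the CMV immediate early enhancer and promoter, followed by a T7 promoter upstream of the insert, and ends at the bovine growth hormone polyadenylation signal. The roughly 2.1 kb insert sits between retained NheI and XhoI sites and is codon-optimized for human cells. According to the record, a human serum albumin signal peptide at the N terminus directs the protein into the secretory pathway. A Gly/Ser-rich linker containing a BamHI site then joins the C terminus of gO to superfolder GFP, a variant that folds robustly even when attached to poorly folding partners. gO forms a trimeric envelope complex with gH and gL and engages host receptors such as PDGFRA during fibroblast entry. The construct therefore provides a fluorescently tagged gO for expression in cultured cells. The associated publication concerns engineered HCMV receptors, which suggests use in receptor-binding studies, although the record does not describe specific assays.
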