Addgene plasmid #136452: pcDNA3-HCMVgO-sfGFP (Merlin)
Purpose: Mammalian expression plasmid for HCMV glycoprotein O (Merlin strain) fused to superfolder GFP
Depositing lab: Erik Procko. Depositing organization: University of Illinois at Urbana-Champaign. Publication: Engineered receptors for human cytomegalovirus that are orthogonal to normal human biology. Park J, Gill KS, Aghajani AA, Heredia JD, Choi H, Oberstein A, Procko E. PLoS Pathog. 2020 Jun 19;16(6):e1008647. doi: 10.1371/journal.ppat.1008647. eCollection 2020 Jun. PubMed 32559251.
Backbone
  Vector backbone: pcDNA3.1(+)
  Backbone manufacturer: Invitrogen
  Backbone size w/o insert (bp): 5332
  Total vector size (bp): 7474
  Vector type: Mammalian Expression
  Selectable markers: Neomycin (select with G418)
Growth in bacteria
  Bacterial resistance: Ampicillin, 100 μg/mL
  Growth temperature: 37°C
  Growth strain: DH5alpha
  Copy number: High Copy
Gene/Insert
  Gene/Insert name: glycoprotein O (alt names: gO; UL74)
  Species: Human betaherpesvirus 5
  Insert size (bp): 2142
  Mutation: Codon-optimized for human cell expression.
  GenBank ID: AJY56739.1
  Entrez Gene: UL74 (a.k.a. HHV5wtgp068)
  Promoter: CMV
  Tag / fusion protein: Signal peptide from human serum albumin (MKWVTFISLLFLFSSAYS) (N terminal on backbone); Gly/Ser-rich linker (GGSGGSGSGG) (includes BamHI site) (C terminal on insert); Superfolder GFP (C terminal on insert)
  Cloning method: Restriction Enzyme; 5′ cloning site NheI (not destroyed); 3′ cloning site XhoI (not destroyed)
  Sequencing primers: 5′ CMV-fwd; 3′ BGH-rev
Terms and licenses: Academic/Nonprofit Terms; Industry Terms: Not Available to Industry
How to cite: pcDNA3-HCMVgO-sfGFP (Merlin) was a gift from Erik Procko (Addgene plasmid # 136452 ; http://n2t.net/addgene:136452 ; RRID:Addgene_136452)
